>Addgene plasmid #136689 | pZNF8-donor | depositor full sequence | sequence record 263890 | pZNF8-donor sequence 6805 bps
GGTACCGAGCTCGAATTCACTGGCCGTCGTTTTACAACGTCGTGACTGGGAAAACCCTGGCGTTACCCAA
CTTAATCGCCTTGCAGCACATCCCCCTTTCGCCAGCTGGCGTAATAGCGAAGAGGCCCGCACCGATCGCC
CTTCCCAACAGTTGCGCAGCCTGAATGGCGAATGGCGCCTGATGCGGTATTTTCTCCTTACGCATCTGTG
CGGTATTTCACACCGCATATGGTGCACTCTCAGTACAATCTGCTCTGATGCCGCATAGTTAAGCCAGCCC
CGACACCCGCCAACACCCGCTGACGCGCCCTGACGGGCTTGTCTGCTCCCGGCATCCGCTTACAGACAAG
CTGTGACCGTCTCCGGGAGCTGCATGTGTCAGAGGTTTTCACCGTCATCACCGAAACGCGCGAGACGAAA
GGGCCTCGTGATACGCCTATTTTTATAGGTTAATGTCATGATAATAATGGTTTCTTAGACGTCAGGTGGC
ACTTTTCGGGGAAATGTGCGCGGAACCCCTATTTGTTTATTTTTCTAAATACATTCAAATATGTATCCGC
TCATGAGACAATAACCCTGATAAATGCTTCAATAATATTGAAAAAGGAAGAGTATGAGTATTCAACATTT
CCGTGTCGCCCTTATTCCCTTTTTTGCGGCATTTTGCCTTCCTGTTTTTGCTCACCCAGAAACGCTGGTG
AAAGTAAAAGATGCTGAAGATCAGTTGGGTGCACGAGTGGGTTACATCGAACTGGATCTCAACAGCGGTA
AGATCCTTGAGAGTTTTCGCCCCGAAGAACGTTTTCCAATGATGAGCACTTTTAAAGTTCTGCTATGTGG
CGCGGTATTATCCCGTATTGACGCCGGGCAAGAGCAACTCGGTCGCCGCATACACTATTCTCAGAATGAC
TTGGTTGAGTACTCACCAGTCACAGAAAAGCATCTTACGGATGGCATGACAGTAAGAGAATTATGCAGTG
CTGCCATAACCATGAGTGATAACACTGCGGCCAACTTACTTCTGACAACGATCGGAGGACCGAAGGAGCT
AACCGCTTTTTTGCACAACATGGGGGATCATGTAACTCGCCTTGATCGTTGGGAACCGGAGCTGAATGAA
GCCATACCAAACGACGAGCGTGACACCACGATGCCTGTAGCAATGGCAACAACGTTGCGCAAACTATTAA
CTGGCGAACTACTTACTCTAGCTTCCCGGCAACAATTAATAGACTGGATGGAGGCGGATAAAGTTGCAGG
ACCACTTCTGCGCTCGGCCCTTCCGGCTGGCTGGTTTATTGCTGATAAATCTGGAGCCGGTGAGCGTGGG
TCTCGCGGTATCATTGCAGCACTGGGGCCAGATGGTAAGCCCTCCCGTATCGTAGTTATCTACACGACGG
GGAGTCAGGCAACTATGGATGAACGAAATAGACAGATCGCTGAGATAGGTGCCTCACTGATTAAGCATTG
GTAACTGTCAGACCAAGTTTACTCATATATACTTTAGATTGATTTAAAACTTCATTTTTAATTTAAAAGG
ATCTAGGTGAAGATCCTTTTTGATAATCTCATGACCAAAATCCCTTAACGTGAGTTTTCGTTCCACTGAG
CGTCAGACCCCGTAGAAAAGATCAAAGGATCTTCTTGAGATCCTTTTTTTCTGCGCGTAATCTGCTGCTT
GCAAACAAAAAAACCACCGCTACCAGCGGTGGTTTGTTTGCCGGATCAAGAGCTACCAACTCTTTTTCCG
AAGGTAACTGGCTTCAGCAGAGCGCAGATACCAAATACTGTCCTTCTAGTGTAGCCGTAGTTAGGCCACC
ACTTCAAGAACTCTGTAGCACCGCCTACATACCTCGCTCTGCTAATCCTGTTACCAGTGGCTGCTGCCAG
TGGCGATAAGTCGTGTCTTACCGGGTTGGACTCAAGACGATAGTTACCGGATAAGGCGCAGCGGTCGGGC
TGAACGGGGGGTTCGTGCACACAGCCCAGCTTGGAGCGAACGACCTACACCGAACTGAGATACCTACAGC
GTGAGCTATGAGAAAGCGCCACGCTTCCCGAAGGGAGAAAGGCGGACAGGTATCCGGTAAGCGGCAGGGT
CGGAACAGGAGAGCGCACGAGGGAGCTTCCAGGGGGAAACGCCTGGTATCTTTATAGTCCTGTCGGGTTT
CGCCACCTCTGACTTGAGCGTCGATTTTTGTGATGCTCGTCAGGGGGGCGGAGCCTATGGAAAAACGCCA
GCAACGCGGCCTTTTTACGGTTCCTGGCCTTTTGCTGGCCTTTTGCTCACATGTTCTTTCCTGCGTTATC
CCCTGATTCTGTGGATAACCGTATTACCGCCTTTGAGTGAGCTGATACCGCTCGCCGCAGCCGAACGACC
GAGCGCAGCGAGTCAGTGAGCGAGGAAGCGGAAGAGCGCCCAATACGCAAACCGCCTCTCCCCGCGCGTT
GGCCGATTCATTAATGCAGCTGGCACGACAGGTTTCCCGACTGGAAAGCGGGCAGTGAGCGCAACGCAAT
TAATGTGAGTTAGCTCACTCATTAGGCACCCCAGGCTTTACACTTTATGCTTCCGGCTCGTATGTTGTGT
GGAATTGTGAGCGGATAACAATTTCACACAGGAAACAGCTATGACCATGATTACGCCAAGCTTAGACCTT
ATATGTGCAAGGAGTGTGGGAAAGCCTTCAGCCAGAACTCCTCCCTCGTCCAGCATGAGCGCATCCACAC
TGGAGACAAGCCCTACAAGTGTGCCGAATGTGGGAAGTCTTTCTGCCATAGTACACACCTTACCGTCCAT
CGGAGGATTCACACTGGGGAGAAGCCCTATGAGTGTCAGGACTGTGGGAGGGCCTTCAACCAGAACTCCT
CCCTGGGGCGGCACAAGAGGACACACACTGGGGAGAAGCCATACACCTGCAGTGTGTGTGGGAAATCCTT
CTCTCGGACCACTTGCCTTTTCCTGCACCTGAGAACTCACACCGAGGAGAGGCCCTACGAGTGTAACCAC
TGCGGGAAGGGCTTCAGGCACAGCTCATCCCTGGCCCAGCACCAGCGGAAGCACGCGGGGGAGAAGCCCT
TTGAGTGCCGCCAGAGGCTGATCTTTGAGCAGACGCCAGCTCTCACAAAGCATGAATGGACAGAAGCCCT
GGGCTGTGACCCACCTTTGAGTCAAGATGAGAGGACTCACCGAAGCGACAGACCCTTCAAATGTAATCAG
TGTGGGAAGTGTTTCATTCAGAGCTCTCACCTCATCCGGCACCAGATAACTCACACCAGAGAGGAGCAGC
CCCATGGGCGAAGCCGGCGGCGTGAACAATCCTCGAGCAGGAACTCACACCTGGTTCAGCATCAACACCC
GAACTCCAGAAAGAGCTCTGCAGGCGGAGCAAAGGCAGGGCAGCCGGAAAGCAGAGCCCTGGCTTTGTTT
GACATCCAAAAAATCATGCAAGAGAAAAACCCTGTGCACGTTATTGGGGTGGAAGAGCCTTCTGTGGGTG
CTTCCATGTTATTTGACATCAGAGAATCCACAGGGATTCCAACTACTGCAAGCGAGAATCTTTATTTTCA
GGGCGCCGCCAAATTCAAAGAAACCGCTGCTGCTAAATTCGAACGCCAGCACATGGACAGCGGAGGTGGA
GGTTCGAGCGGTCCCTCGGGTTCGTCGAGCCTGGAAGTTCTGTTCCAGGGGCCCCTGTCGTCGAGCGGTC
CCTCGGGTTCGATGGTGAGCAAAGGCGAGGAGCTGTTCACCGGGGTGGTGCCCATCCTGGTCGAGCTGGA
CGGCGACGTAAACGGCCACAAGTTCAGCGTGTCCGGCGAGGGCGAGGGCGATGCCACCTACGGCAAGCTG
ACCCTGAAGTTCATCTGCACCACCGGCAAGCTGCCCGTGCCCTGGCCCACCCTCGTGACCACCCTGACCT
ACGGCGTGCAGTGCTTCAGCCGCTACCCCGACCACATGAAGCAGCACGACTTCTTCAAGTCCGCCATGCC
CGAAGGCTACGTCCAGGAGCGCACCATCTTCTTCAAGGACGACGGCAACTACAAGACCCGCGCCGAGGTG
AAGTTCGAGGGCGACACCCTGGTGAACCGCATCGAGCTGAAGGGCATCGACTTCAAGGAGGACGGCAACA
TCCTGGGGCACAAGCTGGAGTACAACTACAACAGCCACAACGTCTATATCATGGCCGACAAGCAGAAGAA
CGGCATCAAGGTGAACTTCAAGATCCGCCACAACATCGAGGACGGCAGCGTGCAGCTCGCCGACCACTAC
CAGCAGAACACCCCCATCGGCGACGGCCCCGTGCTGCTGCCCGACAACCACTACCTGAGCACCCAGTCCG
CCCTGAGCAAAGACCCCAACGAGAAGCGCGATCACATGGTCCTTAAGGAGTTCGTGACCGCCGCCGGGAT
CACTCTCGGCATGGACGAGCTGTACAAGTAATGATCTAGAGTCGAGTTAATTAAGAATTCCGCCCCCCCC
CCTCTCCCTCCCCCCCCCTAACGTTACTGGCCGAAGCCGCTTGGAATAAGGCCGGTGTGCGTTTGTCTAT
ATGTTATTTTCCACCATATTGCCGTCTTTTGGCAATGTGAGGGCCCGGAAACCTGGCCCTGTCTTCTTGA
CGAGCATTCCTAGGGGTCTTTCCCCTCTCGCCAAAGGAATGCAGGGTCTGTTGAATGTCGTGAAGGAAGC
AGTTCCTCTGGAAGCTTCTTGAAGACAAACAACGTCTGTAGCGACCCTTTGCAGGCAGCGGAACCCCCCA
CCTGGCGACAGGTGCCTCTGCGGCCAAAAGCCACGTGTATAAGATACACCTGCAAAGGCGGCACAACCCC
AGTGCCACGTTGTGAGTTGGATAGTTGTGGAAAGAGTCAAATGGCTCTCCTCAAGCGTATTCAACAAGGG
GCTGAAGGATGCCCAGAAGGTACCCCATTGTATGGGATCTGATCTGGGGCCTCGGTGCACATGCTTTACA
TGTGTTTAGTCGAGGTTAAAAAAACGTCTAGGCCCCCCGAACCACGGGGACGTGGTTTTCCTTTGAAAAA
CACGATGATAATATGGCCACAACCTGTTACATTGCACAAGATAAAAATATATCATCACGAACAGTAAAAC
TGTCTGCTTACATAAACAGTAATACAAGGGGTGTTATGGGATCGGCCATTGAACAAGATGGATTGCACGC
AGGTTCTCCGGCCGCTTGGGTGGAGAGGCTATTCGGCTATGACTGGGCACAACAGACAATCGGCTGCTCT
GATGCCGCCGTGTTCCGGCTGTCAGCGCAGGGGCGCCCGGTTCTTTTTGTCAAGACCGACCTGTCCGGTG
CCCTGAATGAACTGCAGGACGAGGCAGCGCGGCTATCGTGGCTGGCCACGACGGGCGTTCCTTGCGCAGC
TGTGCTCGACGTTGTCACTGAAGCGGGAAGGGACTGGCTGCTATTGGGCGAAGTGCCGGGGCAGGATCTC
CTGTCATCTCACCTTGCTCCTGCCGAGAAAGTATCCATCATGGCTGATGCAATGCGGCGGCTGCATACGC
TTGATCCGGCTACCTGCCCATTCGACCACCAAGCGAAACATCGCATCGAGCGAGCACGTACTCGGATGGA
AGCCGGTCTTGTCGATCAGGATGATCTGGACGAAGAGCATCAGGGGCTCGCGCCAGCCGAACTGTTCGCC
AGGCTCAAGGCGCGCATGCCCGACGGCGAGGATCTCGTCGTGACCCATGGCGATGCCTGCTTGCCGAATA
TCATGGTGGAAAATGGCCGCTTTTCTGGATTCATCGACTGTGGCCGGCTGGGTGTGGCGGACCGCTATCA
GGACATAGCGTTGGCTACCCGTGATATTGCTGAAGAGCTTGGCGGCGAATGGGCTGACCGCTTCCTCGTG
CTTTACGGTATCGCCGCTCCCGATTCGCAGCGCATCGCCTTCTATCGCCTTCTTGACGAGTTCTTCTGAG
AGAGAAACTTTGCTGATGACTTTTAACCACAAGTAAAAAATGTGGTAAGTCCACATAGTGTACTCATGGA
AGGAGGGGCTGGGGGTAGAAATGTCATGGGTGACTTCTGACTTTCTAAGGAAATGATGCTTCCCAAGCAC
CCGAGGTTGGTTGGTCCCAAATCTATCAAACTCAGTGCCCTCTTTAGCGACATATTTTGTGACATTCCTT
CCATTACACCACAGTGAGTTCACAGGTAATATAACCTACCCACCTGTGTAATGTCAAAAAAAATCAATAT
GCGGCCCCATTTTGTAAAGGATCATTAAAATGAAAGTAATTTATGGTAGAGTAAATTGTAGAGTAACGTG
TACTGACTTGGTGCAGTATTTCTCCTTGTCACTGTGGGCCCAATTTTGCCAGGAGACCTAGGGCAATAGC
CTGTTGCTTGTGGACTGGTAGAGGGTATGATGTTGACCATGGCAATACTGTGAGGGGCCTTCCCATGTGG
AACGTGACCTTCCAAAGTAGTGACTAACTCTTGGAAAAGTTTTTAACAACATAATATGCTATTGCATTTC
TGGGAAATTCTGGGTAAATTCCAAGCATGCAGCAATTAGTTTGTGCTTATGTGTGAAGTCCAGTTAGGTT
CTCAGTTCATACCCTGAAAACTGCTTATTCCACATCTGTTGATGTGGTCCACTGGGGGCAGTTCTGTTCC
TCACCATCTTGGCAGCATGCATGGCTCCTGCCCACATTTCAACCACACCCCCAACCCAATTACGTGACCA
GCCCCCACGAAATTTCACAGCATTCCGTGCAGGGGAGTGTCACAGCTCCTCTTGAAAAACATCTGGTGTT
GCTATGAGCCAGAAG
Features (pLannotate 1.2.2; 18 found; start..end, strand, type, name):
     15..172     +  CDS            lacZα (fragment): LacZα fragment of β-galactosidase; lacZ fragment
    178..277     -  misc_feature   bom (fragment): basis of mobility region from pBR322
    379..414     -  CDS            rop (fragment): Rop protein, which maintains plasmids at low copy number; rop
    509..613     +  promoter       AmpR promoter: bla
    614..1474    +  CDS            AmpR: β-lactamase; bla; confers resistance to ampicillin, carbenicillin, and related antibiotics
   1645..2233    +  rep_origin     ori: high-copy-number ColE1/pMB1/pBR322/pUC origin of replication
   2416..2508    +  CDS            lacI (fragment): lac repressor; lacI; The lac repressor binds to the lac operator to inhibit transcription in E. coli. This inhibition can be relieved by adding lactose or isopropyl-β-D-thiogalactopyranoside (IPTG).
   2521..2542    +  protein_bind   CAP binding site: CAP binding activates transcription in the presence of cAMP. E. coli catabolite activator protein
   2557..2587    +  promoter       lac promoter: promoter for the E. coli lac operon
   2595..2611    +  protein_bind   lac operator: The lac repressor binds to the lac operator to inhibit transcription in E. coli. This inhibition can be relieved by adding lactose or isopropyl-β-D-thiogalactopyranoside (IPTG). lac repressor encoded by lacI
   2654..2740    +  CDS            ZNF32 (fragment): ZNF32_HUMAN - Also known as KOX30. Experimental evidence at protein level: Swiss-Prot protein existence level 1. May be involved in transcriptional regulation. From Homo sapiens (Human).
   3089..3532    +  CDS            ZNF8 (fragment): ZNF8_HUMAN - Experimental evidence at protein level: Swiss-Prot protein existence level 1. Transcriptional repressor. May modulate BMP and TGF-beta signal transduction, through its interaction with SMAD proteins. From Homo sapiens (Human).
   3553..3573    +  CDS            capTEV™ (fragment): composite tag for in vivo biotinylation, TEV protease cleavage, and 6xHis tagging
   3587..3631    +  CDS            S-Tag: affinity and epitope tag derived from pancreatic ribonuclease A
   3722..4441    +  CDS            EGFP: the original enhanced GFP (Yang et al., 1996) mammalian codon-optimized
   4479..5064    +  misc_feature   IRES2: internal ribosome entry site (IRES) of the encephalomyocarditis virus (EMCV)
   5146..5949    +  CDS            NeoR/KanR: aminoglycoside phosphotransferase from Tn5; aph(3')-II (or nptII); confers resistance to neomycin, kanamycin, and G418 (Geneticin®)
   6212..6228    -  misc_feature   3' CeU6 (fragment): region downstream of the C. elegans K09B11.12 U6 snRNA gene
