>Addgene plasmid #136689 | pZNF8-donor | addgene full sequence | sequence record 274397 | Addgene NGS Result
TAATGTGAGTTAGCTCACTCATTAGGCACCCCAGGCTTTACACTTTATGCTTCCGGCTCGTATGTTGTGT
GGAATTGTGAGCGGATAACAATTTCACACAGGAAACAGCTATGACCATGATTACGCCAAGCTTAGACCTT
ATATGTGCAAGGAGTGTGGGAAAGCCTTCAGCCAGAACTCCTCCCTCGTCCAGCATGAGCGCATCCACAC
TGGAGACAAGCCCTACAAGTGTGCCGAATGTGGGAAGTCTTTCTGCCATAGTACACACCTTACCGTCCAT
CGGAGGATTCACACTGGGGAGAAGCCCTATGAGTGTCAGGACTGTGGGAGGGCCTTCAACCAGAACTCCT
CCCTGGGGCGGCACAAGAGGACACACACTGGGGAGAAGCCATACACCTGCAGTGTGTGTGGGAAATCCTT
CTCTCGGACCACTTGCCTTTTCCTGCACCTGAGAACTCACACCGAGGAGAGGCCCTACGAGTGTAACCAC
TGCGGGAAGGGCTTCAGGCACAGCTCATCCCTGGCCCAGCACCAGCGGAAGCACGCGGGGGAGAAGCCCT
TTGAGTGCCGCCAGAGGCTGATCTTTGAGCAGACGCCAGCTCTCACAAAGCATGAATGGACAGAAGCCCT
GGGCTGTGACCCACCTTTGAGTCAAGATGAGAGGACTCACCGAAGCGACAGACCCTTCAAATGTAATCAG
TGTGGGAAGTGTTTCATTCAGAGCTCTCACCTCATCCGGCACCAGATAACTCACACCAGAGAGGAGCAGC
CCCATGGGCGAAGCCGGCGGCGTGAACAATCCTCGAGCAGGAACTCACACCTGGTTCAGCATCAACACCC
GAACTCCAGAAAGAGCTCTGCAGGCGGAGCAAAGGCAGGGCAGCCGGAAAGCAGAGCCCTGGCTTTGTTT
GACATCCAAAAAATCATGCAAGAGAAAAACCCTGTGCACGTTATTGGGGTGGAAGAGCCTTCTGTGGGTG
CTTCCATGTTATTTGACATCAGAGAATCCACAGGGATTCCAACTACTGCAAGCGAGAATCTTTATTTTCA
GGGCGCCGCCAAATTCAAAGAAACCGCTGCTGCTAAATTCGAACGCCAGCACATGGACAGCGGAGGTGGA
GGTTCGAGCGGTCCCTCGGGTTCGTCGAGCCTGGAAGTTCTGTTCCAGGGGCCCCTGTCGTCGAGCGGTC
CCTCGGGTTCGATGGTGAGCAAAGGCGAGGAGCTGTTCACCGGGGTGGTGCCCATCCTGGTCGAGCTGGA
CGGCGACGTAAACGGCCACAAGTTCAGCGTGTCCGGCGAGGGCGAGGGCGATGCCACCTACGGCAAGCTG
ACCCTGAAGTTCATCTGCACCACCGGCAAGCTGCCCGTGCCCTGGCCCACCCTCGTGACCACCCTGACCT
ACGGCGTGCAGTGCTTCAGCCGCTACCCCGACCACATGAAGCAGCACGACTTCTTCAAGTCCGCCATGCC
CGAAGGCTACGTCCAGGAGCGCACCATCTTCTTCAAGGACGACGGCAACTACAAGACCCGCGCCGAGGTG
AAGTTCGAGGGCGACACCCTGGTGAACCGCATCGAGCTGAAGGGCATCGACTTCAAGGAGGACGGCAACA
TCCTGGGGCACAAGCTGGAGTACAACTACAACAGCCACAACGTCTATATCATGGCCGACAAGCAGAAGAA
CGGCATCAAGGTGAACTTCAAGATCCGCCACAACATCGAGGACGGCAGCGTGCAGCTCGCCGACCACTAC
CAGCAGAACACCCCCATCGGCGACGGCCCCGTGCTGCTGCCCGACAACCACTACCTGAGCACCCAGTCCG
CCCTGAGCAAAGACCCCAACGAGAAGCGCGATCACATGGTCCTTAAGGAGTTCGTGACCGCCGCCGGGAT
CACTCTCGGCATGGACGAGCTGTACAAGTAATGATCTAGAGTCGAGTTAATTAAGAATTCCGCCCCCCCC
CCTCTCCCTCCCCCCCCCTAACGTTACTGGCCGAAGCCGCTTGGAATAAGGCCGGTGTGCGTTTGTCTAT
ATGTTATTTTCCACCATATTGCCGTCTTTTGGCAATGTGAGGGCCCGGAAACCTGGCCCTGTCTTCTTGA
CGAGCATTCCTAGGGGTCTTTCCCCTCTCGCCAAAGGAATGCAGGGTCTGTTGAATGTCGTGAAGGAAGC
AGTTCCTCTGGAAGCTTCTTGAAGACAAACAACGTCTGTAGCGACCCTTTGCAGGCAGCGGAACCCCCCA
CCTGGCGACAGGTGCCTCTGCGGCCAAAAGCCACGTGTATAAGATACACCTGCAAAGGCGGCACAACCCC
AGTGCCACGTTGTGAGTTGGATAGTTGTGGAAAGAGTCAAATGGCTCTCCTCAAGCGTATTCAACAAGGG
GCTGAAGGATGCCCAGAAGGTACCCCATTGTATGGGATCTGATCTGGGGCCTCGGTGCACATGCTTTACA
TGTGTTTAGTCGAGGTTAAAAAAACGTCTAGGCCCCCCGAACCACGGGGACGTGGTTTTCCTTTGAAAAA
CACGATGATAATATGGCCACAACCTGTTACATTGCACAAGATAAAAATATATCATCACGAACAGTAAAAC
TGTCTGCTTACATAAACAGTAATACAAGGGGTGTTATGGGATCGGCCATTGAACAAGATGGATTGCACGC
AGGTTCTCCGGCCGCTTGGGTGGAGAGGCTATTCGGCTATGACTGGGCACAACAGACAATCGGCTGCTCT
GATGCCGCCGTGTTCCGGCTGTCAGCGCAGGGGCGCCCGGTTCTTTTTGTCAAGACCGACCTGTCCGGTG
CCCTGAATGAACTGCAGGACGAGGCAGCGCGGCTATCGTGGCTGGCCACGACGGGCGTTCCTTGCGCAGC
TGTGCTCGACGTTGTCACTGAAGCGGGAAGGGACTGGCTGCTATTGGGCGAAGTGCCGGGGCAGGATCTC
CTGTCATCTCACCTTGCTCCTGCCGAGAAAGTATCCATCATGGCTGATGCAATGCGGCGGCTGCATACGC
TTGATCCGGCTACCTGCCCATTCGACCACCAAGCGAAACATCGCATCGAGCGAGCACGTACTCGGATGGA
AGCCGGTCTTGTCGATCAGGATGATCTGGACGAAGAGCATCAGGGGCTCGCGCCAGCCGAACTGTTCGCC
AGGCTCAAGGCGCGCATGCCCGACGGCGAGGATCTCGTCGTGACCCATGGCGATGCCTGCTTGCCGAATA
TCATGGTGGAAAATGGCCGCTTTTCTGGATTCATCGACTGTGGCCGGCTGGGTGTGGCGGACCGCTATCA
GGACATAGCGTTGGCTACCCGTGATATTGCTGAAGAGCTTGGCGGCGAATGGGCTGACCGCTTCCTCGTG
CTTTACGGTATCGCCGCTCCCGATTCGCAGCGCATCGCCTTCTATCGCCTTCTTGACGAGTTCTTCTGAG
AGAGAAACTTTGCTGATGACTTTTAACCACAAGTAAAAAATGTGGTAAGTCCACATAGTGTACTCATGGA
AGGAGGGGCTGGGGGTAGAAATGTCATGGGTGACTTCTGACTTTCTAAGGAAATGATGCTTCCCAAGCAC
CCGAGGTTGGTTGGTCCCAAATCTATCAAACTCAGTGCCCTCTTTAGCGACATATTTTGTGACATTCCTT
CCATTACACCACAGTGAGTTCACAGGTAATATAACCTACCCACCTGTGTAATGTCAAAAAAAATCAATAT
GCGGCCCCATTTTGTAAAGGATCATTAAAATGAAAGTAATTTATGGTAGAGTAAATTGTAGAGTAACGTG
TACTGACTTGGTGCAGTATTTCTCCTTGTCACTGTGGGCCCAATTTTGCCAGGAGACCTAGGGCAATAGC
CTGTTGCTTGTGGACTGGTAGAGGGTATGATGTTGACCATGGCAATACTGTGAGGGGCCTTCCCATGTGG
AACGTGACCTTCCAAAGTAGTGACTAACTCTTGGAAAAGTTTTTAACAACATAATATGCTATTGCATTTC
TGGGAAATTCTGGGTAAATTCCAAGCATGCAGCAATTAGTTTGTGCTTATGTGTGAAGTCCAGTTAGGTT
CTCAGTTCATACCCTGAAAACTGCTTATTCCACATCTGTTGATGTGGTCCACTGGGGGCAGTTCTGTTCC
TCACCATCTTGGCAGCATGCATGGCTCCTGCCCACATTTCAACCACACCCCCAACCCAATTACGTGACCA
GCCCCCACGAAATTTCACAGCATTCCGTGCAGGGGAGTGTCACAGCTCCTCTTGAAAAACATCTGGTGTT
GCTATGAGCCAGAAGGGTACCGAGCTCGAATTCACTGGCCGTCGTTTTACAACGTCGTGACTGGGAAAAC
CCTGGCGTTACCCAACTTAATCGCCTTGCAGCACATCCCCCTTTCGCCAGCTGGCGTAATAGCGAAGAGG
CCCGCACCGATCGCCCTTCCCAACAGTTGCGCAGCCTGAATGGCGAATGGCGCCTGATGCGGTATTTTCT
CCTTACGCATCTGTGCGGTATTTCACACCGCATATGGTGCACTCTCAGTACAATCTGCTCTGATGCCGCA
TAGTTAAGCCAGCCCCGACACCCGCCAACACCCGCTGACGCGCCCTGACGGGCTTGTCTGCTCCCGGCAT
CCGCTTACAGACAAGCTGTGACCGTCTCCGGGAGCTGCATGTGTCAGAGGTTTTCACCGTCATCACCGAA
ACGCGCGAGACGAAAGGGCCTCGTGATACGCCTATTTTTATAGGTTAATGTCATGATAATAATGGTTTCT
TAGACGTCAGGTGGCACTTTTCGGGGAAATGTGCGCGGAACCCCTATTTGTTTATTTTTCTAAATACATT
CAAATATGTATCCGCTCATGAGACAATAACCCTGATAAATGCTTCAATAATATTGAAAAAGGAAGAGTAT
GAGTATTCAACATTTCCGTGTCGCCCTTATTCCCTTTTTTGCGGCATTTTGCCTTCCTGTTTTTGCTCAC
CCAGAAACGCTGGTGAAAGTAAAAGATGCTGAAGATCAGTTGGGTGCACGAGTGGGTTACATCGAACTGG
ATCTCAACAGCGGTAAGATCCTTGAGAGTTTTCGCCCCGAAGAACGTTTTCCAATGATGAGCACTTTTAA
AGTTCTGCTATGTGGCGCGGTATTATCCCGTATTGACGCCGGGCAAGAGCAACTCGGTCGCCGCATACAC
TATTCTCAGAATGACTTGGTTGAGTACTCACCAGTCACAGAAAAGCATCTTACGGATGGCATGACAGTAA
GAGAATTATGCAGTGCTGCCATAACCATGAGTGATAACACTGCGGCCAACTTACTTCTGACAACGATCGG
AGGACCGAAGGAGCTAACCGCTTTTTTGCACAACATGGGGGATCATGTAACTCGCCTTGATCGTTGGGAA
CCGGAGCTGAATGAAGCCATACCAAACGACGAGCGTGACACCACGATGCCTGTAGCAATGGCAACAACGT
TGCGCAAACTATTAACTGGCGAACTACTTACTCTAGCTTCCCGGCAACAATTAATAGACTGGATGGAGGC
GGATAAAGTTGCAGGACCACTTCTGCGCTCGGCCCTTCCGGCTGGCTGGTTTATTGCTGATAAATCTGGA
GCCGGTGAGCGTGGGTCTCGCGGTATCATTGCAGCACTGGGGCCAGATGGTAAGCCCTCCCGTATCGTAG
TTATCTACACGACGGGGAGTCAGGCAACTATGGATGAACGAAATAGACAGATCGCTGAGATAGGTGCCTC
ACTGATTAAGCATTGGTAACTGTCAGACCAAGTTTACTCATATATACTTTAGATTGATTTAAAACTTCAT
TTTTAATTTAAAAGGATCTAGGTGAAGATCCTTTTTGATAATCTCATGACCAAAATCCCTTAACGTGAGT
TTTCGTTCCACTGAGCGTCAGACCCCGTAGAAAAGATCAAAGGATCTTCTTGAGATCCTTTTTTTCTGCG
CGTAATCTGCTGCTTGCAAACAAAAAAACCACCGCTACCAGCGGTGGTTTGTTTGCCGGATCAAGAGCTA
CCAACTCTTTTTCCGAAGGTAACTGGCTTCAGCAGAGCGCAGATACCAAATACTGTTCTTCTAGTGTAGC
CGTAGTTAGGCCACCACTTCAAGAACTCTGTAGCACCGCCTACATACCTCGCTCTGCTAATCCTGTTACC
AGTGGCTGCTGCCAGTGGCGATAAGTCGTGTCTTACCGGGTTGGACTCAAGACGATAGTTACCGGATAAG
GCGCAGCGGTCGGGCTGAACGGGGGGGTCGTGCACACAGCCCAGCTTGGAGCGAACGACCTACACCGAAC
TGAGATACCTACAGCGTGAGCTATGAGAAAGCGCCACGCTTCCCGAAGGGAGAAAGGCGGACAGGTATCC
GGTAAGCGGCAGGGTCGGAACAGGAGAGCGCACGAGGGAGCTTCCAGGGGGAAACGCCTGGTATCTTTAT
AGTCCTGTCGGGTTTCGCCACCTCTGACTTGAGCGTCGATTTTTGTGATGCTCGTCAGGGGGGCGGAGCC
TATGGAAAAACGCCAGCAACGCGGCCTTTTTACGGTTCCTGGCCTTTTGCTGGCCTTTTGCTCACATGTT
CTTTCCTGCGTTATCCCCTGATTCTGTGGATAACCGTATTACCGCCTTTGAGTGAGCTGATACCGCTCGC
CGCAGCCGAACGACCGAGCGCAGCGAGTCAGTGAGCGAGGAAGCGGAAGAGCGCCCAATACGCAAACCGC
CTCTCCCCGCGCGTTGGCCGATTCATTAATGCAGCTGGCACGACAGGTTTCCCGACTGGAAAGCGGGCAG
TGAGCGCAACGCAAT
Features (pLannotate 1.2.2; 18 found; start..end, strand, type, name):
      1..22      +  protein_bind   CAP binding site: CAP binding activates transcription in the presence of cAMP. E. coli catabolite activator protein
     37..67      +  promoter       lac promoter: promoter for the E. coli lac operon
     75..91      +  protein_bind   lac operator: The lac repressor binds to the lac operator to inhibit transcription in E. coli. This inhibition can be relieved by adding lactose or isopropyl-β-D-thiogalactopyranoside (IPTG). lac repressor encoded by lacI
    134..220     +  CDS            ZNF32 (fragment): ZNF32_HUMAN - Also known as KOX30. Experimental evidence at protein level: Swiss-Prot protein existence level 1. May be involved in transcriptional regulation. From Homo sapiens (Human).
    569..1012    +  CDS            ZNF8 (fragment): ZNF8_HUMAN - Experimental evidence at protein level: Swiss-Prot protein existence level 1. Transcriptional repressor. May modulate BMP and TGF-beta signal transduction, through its interaction with SMAD proteins. From Homo sapiens (Human).
   1033..1053    +  CDS            capTEV™ (fragment): composite tag for in vivo biotinylation, TEV protease cleavage, and 6xHis tagging
   1067..1111    +  CDS            S-Tag: affinity and epitope tag derived from pancreatic ribonuclease A
   1202..1921    +  CDS            EGFP: the original enhanced GFP (Yang et al., 1996) mammalian codon-optimized
   1959..2544    +  misc_feature   IRES2: internal ribosome entry site (IRES) of the encephalomyocarditis virus (EMCV)
   2626..3429    +  CDS            NeoR/KanR: aminoglycoside phosphotransferase from Tn5; aph(3')-II (or nptII); confers resistance to neomycin, kanamycin, and G418 (Geneticin®)
   3692..3708    -  misc_feature   3' CeU6 (fragment): region downstream of the C. elegans K09B11.12 U6 snRNA gene
   4300..4457    +  CDS            lacZα (fragment): LacZα fragment of β-galactosidase; lacZ fragment
   4463..4562    -  misc_feature   bom (fragment): basis of mobility region from pBR322
   4664..4699    -  CDS            rop (fragment): Rop protein, which maintains plasmids at low copy number; rop
   4794..4898    +  promoter       AmpR promoter: bla
   4899..5759    +  CDS            AmpR: β-lactamase; bla; confers resistance to ampicillin, carbenicillin, and related antibiotics
   5930..6518    +  rep_origin     ori: high-copy-number ColE1/pMB1/pBR322/pUC origin of replication
   6701..6793    +  CDS            lacI (fragment): lac repressor; lacI; The lac repressor binds to the lac operator to inhibit transcription in E. coli. This inhibition can be relieved by adding lactose or isopropyl-β-D-thiogalactopyranoside (IPTG).
