[The description below was written by a language model from this plasmid's Addgene catalogue record and pLannotate feature annotations shown in this document.]
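Description:
pZNF8-donor is a CRISPR homology-directed repair donor built on a pUC19 backbone and intended to tag the endogenous human ZNF8 locus with a C-terminal GFP fusion in mammalian cells. It is propagated in E. coli through the high-copy pUC/ColE1 origin. The backbone AmpR (β-lactamase) cassette provides selection, and the record lists both ampicillin and kanamycin resistance, the latter attributable to the NeoR/KanR gene in the payload. Remnants of the pUC19 lac region (CAP site, lac promoter and operator, lacZα fragment) flank the insert. The NGS-verified and depositor sequences are both 6,805 nt and carry the same 18 features in the same order, differing only in their start coordinate.

The insert was assembled by Gibson cloning from K562-derived DNA. It begins with genomic sequence that ends in a fragment of the ZNF8 coding region, which presumably serves as the upstream homology arm. A short hit annotated as ZNF32 in this arm most likely reflects zinc-finger sequence similarity rather than a separate gene. The arm is followed by a tag cassette comprising a short capTEV-like fragment (possibly a TEV protease site or His segment), an S-tag and EGFP. Next come an EMCV IRES and the Tn5 aminoglycoside phosphotransferase gene. No mammalian promoter is annotated, so after correct integration the endogenous ZNF8 promoter would be expected to drive a bicistronic transcript. That transcript would encode ZNF8-tag-EGFP and, via the IRES, the neomycin resistance protein, allowing G418 selection of targeted cells. The unannotated stretch downstream of NeoR probably contains the second homology arm, although the record does not define it. The guide RNA and Cas9 must be supplied separately. Such tagged lines suit localisation, affinity purification or chromatin-binding studies of this transcriptional repressor, though the record itself states only GFP fusion creation.
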