Addgene plasmid #136689: pZNF8-donor
Purpose: CRISPR donor plasmid to create GFP fusion proteins
Depositing lab: Kevin White. Depositing organization: University of Chicago.
Backbone
  Vector backbone: pUC19
  Vector type: Mammalian Expression, CRISPR
Growth in bacteria
  Bacterial resistance: Ampicillin and Kanamycin, 100 & 50 μg/mL
  Growth temperature: 37°C
  Growth strain: Top10
  Copy number: Unknown
Gene/Insert
  Gene/Insert name: ZNF8
  Species: H. sapiens (human)
  Entrez Gene: ZNF8 (a.k.a. HF.18, Zfp128)
  Tag / fusion protein: GFP (C terminal on backbone)
  Cloning method: Gibson Cloning
  Sequencing primers: 5′ unknown
Terms and licenses: Academic/Nonprofit Terms; Industry Terms: Not Available to Industry
Depositor comments: Cloning source: K562
How to cite: pZNF8-donor was a gift from Kevin White (Addgene plasmid # 136689 ; http://n2t.net/addgene:136689 ; RRID:Addgene_136689)
